>Addgene plasmid #29034 | pEMS1103 | addgene partial sequence | sequence record 41374 | EGFP-N 5'-CGTCGCCGTCCAGCTCGACCAG-3'
CTCGCCCTTGCTCACCATGGTGGCGGCGAAGTTCCTATACCTTTTGAAGAATAGGAACTTCGGCGCGCCC
CTTGCTGCAGGCGTCGTCTCTGCTGCGGGTCCTGGGCGGCAGGACTGGTGGGCAGAGGCAGCCTCTTATT
CCCTCTGCCCAGGGAGGATGGATGAACCCTGGTGCAGCCCACTGCAGGCCGTGGCAGCCAATGGGAGCCG
AAGGCGGGGGTGGCAGGGCTGCCAGGCCTGCACACAGGGCTGCATTGACCAAGCAGCCCCGGGGACTTGC
TGGGAGCCAGGATTGCACATGGGCTGAGGAAGAAAAAAGGGCCTGTAGGGCAGGAAGTGGGGAGTCAGCT
TTTTGTGCGATTTCTTTATTACATGAATATTGATGTCACCCTAAAGGCAAGGTTGGGGGNGGGGAGAGGA
GAGAGACTTGGATTAATTGATTCAAACAAAGCAAATGTGCAGCCAAGAACAAGCAGCTTCCAAGTACAGG
CTGAGCATAGGAGATTAAGTGGCCTGCAAGTTGGTTTCTAATGGAGAGGCCCCTGGAGCTTCTCTCCTCT
GCCATCCTCCAAGTCTGGCCCCACTGGGCGTGAAGTTCTGTGGACAGTAGTGCTTGTCTGTGGTCAGCCC
TGGGCTCAACGGGGCTGCCTCAGAGAAGCTGCTGAGGCCAGTGTCTGCAGGGACTAAAACGGGTGGTACT
TTTAGGGGAAAACGTGATGTGTGGACTGTATCCCAAGGCCTTTCCCTCCACCCCAGGGTGGAAGGTCACA
GACTCTCAGAGTTGGACGATGCC
