>Addgene plasmid #29034 | pEMS1103 | addgene partial sequence | sequence record 42414 | pEMS1307-fwd 5'-ccgcacgtctaagaaaccat-3'
CGTATCACGAGGCCCTTTCGTCTTCAAGAATTAATTCCGATCATATTCAATAACCCTTAATGAATTCGAG
CTCCTAGGCCGGCCCAGTCTGGACATAGAGCAAGACTCTGTTTCAAAAACAAAAACAAGCAGAGTCCAAG
CACCTCCTTGAGTCAGAGCAGGGCATTTCCTCCTGCTCCGATCCACGACAGCAGCATTTCATGTGGTTGG
GACTTGGACTCTGGAGGCAGGCCCAGGTTCAAATCCTGGCTTTGACACTGAGTGATACAACCTGAGCCTC
AGTTTCCCCCATCATGATGGAGAAACATGCGTTTCCTATGCAGGCTGAGGCTCCGAAGGCTGCTAAGCTC
CTTTCCCTGCTAAGGGGAGGTCCTCATTTATGCCATTGCCCAGGTTTCCTTTGCATGTGACTTATCACAC
GGTGCTCTGGAGCCCTGTCCTTGGAGACTCACACCCCTGTGACCAGGATGGGGTCAGGGCTGTGCTTAAT
CAGGTGACTGTCCAAGGAGCCCCCTTCCACCTCCAGAGTTCAGAACTCAGTGTCTTACCTTCCTCCCAGG
AACCAGAGCACACTGAACACGCAGGGCCTGGCAGGGCACCTGACGGCCAACATGTTGGGGGGCATTGGAG
CACACAAATCAACACTCCAGGGGCAGGAGTGGTTGTCACTTGAGTTGCAAAATCTAGGGACCCTAAAAGA
GTCCCTGTGAGGCCTGGCTCCTTGGTGTGCTGAGCAACTGACCCATCCCCCACACTCTCCTACCCAAAGA
GGCCTCTGGAGCCTTCCTACGGCCAAGGGACCTGGCCAGCCGCACAGGCTGAGGACAGA
