[The description below was written by a language model from this plasmid's Addgene catalogue record.]
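Description:
pEMS1103 is a plasmid from the Pleiades Promoter Project, a collection of compact human regulatory elements ("MiniPromoters") designed to drive selective gene expression in defined brain regions and cell types. It is built on the large pEMS1302 backbone (about 17.5 kb without insert) and is maintained in E. coli as a high-copy plasmid under ampicillin selection. The record does not include a feature table, so the origin of replication and the other elements that make up this sizeable backbone are not stated.

The insert is Ple184, a roughly 3.3 kb MiniPromoter assembled from human regulatory sequence of S100B, the gene encoding the beta polypeptide of the S100 calcium-binding protein. It was cloned by restriction digestion between FseI and AscI sites, which places it upstream of a reporter carried on the backbone: an EGFP-Cre fusion with a nuclear localization signal. In this arrangement the MiniPromoter is meant to dictate where the fusion protein is made. EGFP would give direct fluorescent readout of expressing cells, while nuclear-targeted Cre recombinase could excise or rearrange loxP-flanked sequences, allowing lineage marking or conditional gene manipulation in the same cells.

The construct is therefore a candidate tool for S100B-patterned reporter and recombinase expression, but the depositor explicitly notes that reporter expression under this MiniPromoter has not been tested. Its activity and specificity should be regarded as unverified. The record does not specify the delivery route or the host system.
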