Addgene plasmid #29034: pEMS1103
Purpose: Expression of the reporter gene under the control of the MiniPromoter in this plasmid has not been tested
Depositing lab: Elizabeth Simpson. Depositing organization: University of British Columbia. Publication: A regulatory toolbox of MiniPromoters to drive selective expression in the brain. Portales-Casamar E, Swanson DJ, Liu L, de Leeuw CN, Banks KG, Ho Sui SJ, Fulton DL, Ali J, Amirabbasi M, Arenillas DJ, Babyak N, Black SF, Bonaguro RJ, Brauer E, Candido TR, Castellarin M, Chen J, Chen Y, Cheng JC, Chopra V, Docking TR, Dreolini L, D'Souza CA, Flynn EK, Glenn R, Hatakka K, Hearty TG, Imanian B, Jiang S, Khorasan-zadeh S, Komljenovic I, Laprise S, Liao NY, Lim JS, Lithwick S, Liu F, Liu J, Lu M, McConechy M, McLeod AJ, Milisavljevic M, Mis J, O'Connor K, Palma B, Palmquist DL, Schmouth JF, Swanson MI, Tam B, Ticoll A, Turner JL, Varhol R, Vermeulen J, Watkins RF, Wilson G, Wong BK, Wong SH, Wong TY, Yang GS, Ypsilanti AR, Jones SJ, Holt RA, Goldowitz D, Wasserman WW, Simpson EM. Proc Natl Acad Sci U S A. 2010 Sep 21. 107(38):16589-94. 10.1073/pnas.1009158107 PubMed 20807748.
Backbone
  Vector backbone: pEMS1302
  Backbone size w/o insert (bp): 17451
  Vector type: Pleiades Promoter Project [sic, Pleaides Plieades]
Growth in bacteria
  Bacterial resistance: Ampicillin, 100 μg/mL
  Growth temperature: 37°C
  Growth strain: DH5alpha
  Growth instructions: DH10B
  Copy number: High Copy
Gene/Insert
  Gene/Insert name: Ple184 (alt names: S100B; S100 protein, beta polypeptide, neural)
  Species: H. sapiens (human)
  Insert size (bp): 3328
  Entrez Gene: S100B (a.k.a. NEF, S100, S100-B, S100beta)
  Tag / fusion protein: EGFP-Cre-NLS (C terminal on backbone)
  Cloning method: Restriction Enzyme; 5′ cloning site FseI (unknown if destroyed); 3′ cloning site AscI (unknown if destroyed)
  Sequencing primers: 5′ Unknown
Terms and licenses: Academic/Nonprofit Terms; Industry Terms: Not Available to Industry
How to cite: pEMS1103 was a gift from Elizabeth Simpson (Addgene plasmid # 29034 ; http://n2t.net/addgene:29034 ; RRID:Addgene_29034)
